Addgene plasmid #185412: pCS2+ Zf cdh1-deltaCyot-GFP
Purpose: GFP tagged zebrafish cdh1 lacking the cytoplasmic domain.
Depositing lab: Nicolas David. Depositing organization: CNRS UMR 7645, Laboratoire d'Optique et Biosciences, Ecole Polytechnique. Publication: Guidance by followers ensures long-range coordination of cell migration through alpha-catenin mechanoperception. Boutillon A, Escot S, Elouin A, Jahn D, Gonzalez-Tirado S, Starruss J, Brusch L, David NB. Dev Cell. 2022 May 17. pii: S1534-5807(22)00329-X. doi: 10.1016/j.devcel.2022.05.001. PubMed 35613615.
Backbone
  Vector backbone: pCS2+
  Backbone size w/o insert (bp): 4095
  Total vector size (bp): 6996
  Vector type: Mammalian Expression ; In vitro synthesis of mRNA
Growth in bacteria
  Bacterial resistance: Ampicillin, 100 μg/mL
  Growth temperature: 37°C
  Growth strain: DH5alpha
  Copy number: High Copy
Gene/Insert
  Gene/Insert name: cdh1 (alt name: E-cadherin)
  Species: D. rerio (zebrafish)
  Insert size (bp): 2904
  Mutation: Cytoplasmic domain deleted
  GenBank ID: AF364811
  Entrez Gene: cdh1 (a.k.a. E-cadherin)
  Tag / fusion protein: eGFP (C terminal on backbone)
  Cloning method: Gibson Cloning
  Sequencing primers: 5′ SP6; 3′ T7
Resource information
  A portion of this plasmid was derived from a plasmid made by: Dr E. Raz, University of Münster
Terms and licenses: Academic/Nonprofit Terms; Industry Terms: Not Available to Industry
Depositor comments: Please visit https://www.biorxiv.org/content/10.1101/2021.04.26.441407v2 for bioRxiv preprint.
How to cite: pCS2+ Zf cdh1-deltaCyot-GFP was a gift from Nicolas David (Addgene plasmid # 185412 ; http://n2t.net/addgene:185412 ; RRID:Addgene_185412)
