[The description below was written by a language model from this plasmid's Addgene catalogue record and pLannotate feature annotations shown in this document.]
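Description:
pCS2+ Zf cdh1-deltaCyot-GFP is a roughly 7 kb plasmid built on the pCS2+ backbone, a dual-purpose vector used both for expression in vertebrate cells and as a template for in vitro synthesis of mRNA. It is maintained in E. coli through a high-copy ColE1/pUC-type origin and selected with ampicillin via the β-lactamase gene. An f1 phage origin and remnants of lac regulatory and lacZα/lacI sequences are also present as backbone carry-over.

The insert is zebrafish cdh1 (E-cadherin) from which the cytoplasmic domain has been deleted, joined by Gibson assembly in frame to a C-terminal EGFP. The feature table does not annotate the cadherin coding region itself, but the unannotated stretch between the SP6 promoter and the EGFP CDS is consistent with its position. Upstream, the simian CMV IE94 enhancer/promoter drives transcription in vertebrate cells, and the SP6 promoter immediately downstream of it allows run-off transcription of sense mRNA. An SV40 polyadenylation signal follows the fusion, and T7 (fragment) and T3 promoters lie in the opposite orientation downstream of the insert.

Because the cytoplasmic tail of classical cadherins is the region that binds catenins and connects the adhesion molecule to the actin cytoskeleton, this truncated, fluorescent version should still be visible at the membrane while lacking that intracellular coupling. The associated study concerns coordination of cell migration through alpha-catenin mechanoperception, which fits use of the construct to test the need for cadherin–cytoskeleton linkage. The record does not detail specific experiments. The mRNA-synthesis vector type would suit injection into zebrafish embryos.
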