Features (pLannotate 1.2.2; 15 found; start..end, strand, type, name):
     49..67      +  promoter       SP6 promoter: promoter for bacteriophage SP6 RNA polymerase
   2298..3017    +  CDS            EGFP: the original enhanced GFP (Yang et al., 1996) mammalian codon-optimized
   3036..3053    -  promoter       T7 promoter (fragment): promoter for bacteriophage T7 RNA polymerase
   3058..3192    -  polyA_signal   SV40 poly(A) signal: SV40 polyadenylation signal
   3305..3323    -  promoter       T3 promoter: promoter for bacteriophage T3 RNA polymerase
   3368..3384    -  protein_bind   lac operator: The lac repressor binds to the lac operator to inhibit transcription in E. coli. This inhibition can be relieved by adding lactose or isopropyl-β-D-thiogalactopyranoside (IPTG). lac repressor encoded by lacI
   3392..3422    -  promoter       lac promoter: promoter for the E. coli lac operon
   3437..3458    -  protein_bind   CAP binding site: CAP binding activates transcription in the presence of cAMP. E. coli catabolite activator protein
   3471..3563    -  CDS            lacI (fragment): lac repressor; lacI; The lac repressor binds to the lac operator to inhibit transcription in E. coli. This inhibition can be relieved by adding lactose or isopropyl-β-D-thiogalactopyranoside (IPTG).
   3746..4334    -  rep_origin     ori: high-copy-number ColE1/pMB1/pBR322/pUC origin of replication
   4505..5365    -  CDS            AmpR: β-lactamase; bla; confers resistance to ampicillin, carbenicillin, and related antibiotics
   5366..5470    -  promoter       AmpR promoter: bla
   5523..5951    -  rep_origin     f1 ori (sequence partly withheld): f1 bacteriophage origin of replication; arrow indicates direction of (+) strand synthesis
   5956..6022    -  CDS            lacZα (fragment): LacZα fragment of β-galactosidase; lacZ fragment
   6029..14      +  promoter       CMV IE94 promoter (across the origin): enhancer/promoter region of simian cytomegalovirus major immediate early transcription unit IE94
>Addgene plasmid #185412 | pCS2+ Zf cdh1-deltaCyot-GFP | addgene full sequence | sequence record 363549 | Addgene NGS Result
CTCGTTTAGGGAACCGCCATTCTGCCTGGGGACGTCGGAGCAAGCTTGATTTAGGTGACACTATAGAATA
CAAGCTACTTGTTCTTTTTGCAGGATCCGGATCCGCCACCATGGCCTGCGTGACCACAGTGGGACTGGGA
GTGATCTTCTTCCTGTTCCGCGTGTTCAGCAGCGGATACACCCACATGAGCATCTGCACCCCTGGATTCG
AGCTGGAAGAGTTCGTGTTCAAGGTGCACAGAAACCATCTGCACAGCGGCAAGAGACTGGGAAAAGTGAC
CTTCAACAACTGCGACGGAAGAACCAGAACCCTGTTCCAGAGCATCGACAAGAGATTCGAGATCAACACC
GACGGAACCGTGACCCTGAAGAGACAGGTCACACTGCACGAGGGACACAAGGTGTTCTCTGTGCATGCCT
GGGACAGCAGCGGAATGAAGCACACCGCCAGCGTGCGCGTCGAGCGCGTGCCAGCTCAGGTCGAGAGCAG
CAGCGACGTGGACCTGACCAAGAACAAGCGCGTGAAGAGAGGATGGATCATCCCTCCTATCAGCGTGTCC
GAGAACAGCAAGGGACCTTTCCCAATGAGACTGGTGCAGATCAAGAGCGACTACGCCATCGAGACAAGAC
TGGCCTACAAGATCACCGGCGAGGGCGCCGACCTGGACCCTAAGGGAATCTTCACCATCGACAGACTGAG
CGGATGGGTGTCCGTGACCCAGCTGCTGGACAGAGAGAAGAAGGCCAGCTACAAGCTGAGAGCCCACGCC
AACGGCGTGGACGCCGACGTGACCGAGAAGCCTATGGACATCATCGTGACCGTGACCGACCAGAACGACA
ACAAGCCTGTGTTCACCCAGAACCCTTTCAACGGAAACGTGCCAGAAGCTTTGGAGAAGGGCGAGGTGTT
CATGACCGTGACAGCCACCGACGCCGACGACAAAGAGAACACCGACAACGCCGACATCAGCTATGTGATC
ATCAGCCAGGACCCTCCAAGCCCTAAGCCTAACATGTTCGCCATCAACCCTGTGTCTGGCGGAATCAGCG
TGCTGGAAAAGGGACTGGATAGAGAGCAGTGGTTCAGATACACCCTGGTGATCACCGCCACCGACATGAA
CGGCGAGGGACTGAGCACCACCGGAACCGCCGTGATCACCGTGACAGACTCTAACGACAACGCCCCTCTG
TTCGAGCAGAGCAGCTACACAGCTAGCGTGCCAGAGAACCAGGTCGGAGTCGAGGTGGCCAAGCTGCCTG
TGACCGACGGTGACGAGCCTGAGAGCACCGCTTGGAGCACCAAGTACCAGATCATTGCCGGCGACAAGGG
CGGATTCTTCAACATCAGCACCGGACCTAGCAGACTGGAAGGCATCATCACAACCGTGAAGCCTCTGGAC
TACGAGAAAACAAAGCAGTACATCCTGAGCGTGATCGTGGTGAACGACGACAAGTTCGTGGGACCTCTGC
CTACCAGCACCGCCACAGTGACCGTGAACGTGAAGGACGTGAACGAGCCTCCTGAGTTCATCCCCAAAGA
GAAGTTCATCAGCAGACCTGAGAACCTGCCTGTGGGAAGCAACCTGATCCCTTTCACCGCCATCGACCCT
GACACCGAGAAGAAGCAGAACATCACCTACAGAATCGGAAACGACCCTAGCGACTGGCTGAACATCACCG
GAAGCGGACAGATCCAGGTCAAAAACGCCCTGGACCGCGAGAGCAGCAACGTGAAAGACGGAAAGTACAA
GGCCCTGATCCTGGCCCTGGACAACGACGTGGAAAGCCCTGCTACCGGAACCGGAACACTGGTGATCGAG
CTGCAGGATGTGAACGATAACGCTCCTGTGATCAACGAGAGAACCATCAAGCTGTGCAACCGCGAGTCTG
CCCCTGTGCTGCTGAGCATTACCGACAAGGACCTGCCTCCTTTCGCCGGACCTTTCAAGGTCGAGCCTCA
GGGCGACACCAGCAAGAATTGGAGCGTGTTCTTCAACGAGACAGGCCACTTCCTGAACATCAAGCCTCAG
AGCCAGCTGGAACAGGGCGAGTACAAGGTGGTGCTGAGAGTGGCCGACAGAGAGGGCGAGAGCCAAGAGA
ACATCATCCAGGCCAGCGTGTGCGACTGCAAGGGCGAGGCCTTCCAGTGCACCGACAAACAGGTGGCCGG
AATCCCACTGTTTGGAGTGCTGGGCGTGCTGGGAGGAATCCTTCTCCTGCTGCTGCTGGCTTTGCTGCTG
CTGATGTTCCTGAGAAGAAAGAGCAACAGCAAGAAAGAGCCTCTGCTGCAATTCACCATGGTGAGCAAGG
GCGAGGAGCTGTTCACCGGGGTGGTGCCCATCCTGGTCGAGCTGGACGGCGACGTAAACGGCCACAAGTT
CAGCGTGTCCGGCGAGGGCGAGGGCGATGCCACCTACGGCAAGCTGACCCTGAAGTTCATCTGCACCACC
GGCAAGCTGCCCGTGCCCTGGCCCACCCTCGTGACCACCCTGACCTACGGCGTGCAGTGCTTCAGCCGCT
ACCCCGACCACATGAAGCAGCACGACTTCTTCAAGTCCGCCATGCCCGAAGGCTACGTCCAGGAGCGCAC
CATCTTCTTCAAGGACGACGGCAACTACAAGACCCGCGCCGAGGTGAAGTTCGAGGGCGACACCCTGGTG
AACCGCATCGAGCTGAAGGGCATCGACTTCAAGGAGGACGGCAACATCCTGGGGCACAAGCTGGAGTACA
ACTACAACAGCCACAACGTCTATATCATGGCCGACAAGCAGAAGAACGGCATCAAGGTGAACTTCAAGAT
CCGCCACAACATCGAGGACGGCAGCGTGCAGCTCGCCGACCACTACCAGCAGAACACCCCCATCGGCGAC
GGCCCCGTGCTGCTGCCCGACAACCACTACCTGAGCACCCAGTCCGCCCTGAGCAAAGACCCCAACGAGA
AGCGCGATCACATGGTCCTGCTGGAGTTCGTGACCGCCGCCGGGATCACTCTCGGCATGGACGAGCTGTA
CAAGTAAAGCCTCGAGCCTCTAGAACTATAGTGAGTCGTATTACGTAGATCCAGACATGATAAGATACAT
TGATGAGTTTGGACAAACCACAACTAGAATGCAGTGAAAAAAATGCTTTATTTGTGAAATTTGTGATGCT
ATTGCTTTATTTGTAACCATTATAAGCTGCAATAAACAAGTTAACAACAACAATTGCATTCATTTTATGT
TTCAGGTTCAGGGGGAGGTGTGGGAGGTTTTTTAATTCGCGGCCGCGGCGCCAATGCATTGGGCCCGGTA
CCCAGCTTTTGTTCCCTTTAGTGAGGGTTAATTGCGCGCTTGGCGTAATCATGGTCATAGCTGTTTCCTG
TGTGAAATTGTTATCCGCTCACAATTCCACACAACATACGAGCCGGGAGCATAAAGTGTAAAGCCTGGGG
TGCCTAATGAGTGAGCTAACTCACATTAATTGCGTTGCGCTCACTGCCCGCTTTCCAGTCGGGAAACCTG
TCGTGCCAGCTGCATTAATGAATCGGCCAACGCGCGGGGAGAGGCGGTTTGCGTATTGGGCGCTCTTCCG
CTTCCTCGCTCACTGACTCGCTGCGCTCGGTCGTTCGGCTGCGGCGAGCGGTATCAGCTCACTCAAAGGC
GGTAATACGGTTATCCACAGAATCAGGGGATAACGCAGGAAAGAACATGTGAGCAAAAGGCCAGCAAAAG
GCCAGGAACCGTAAAAAGGCCGCGTTGCTGGCGTTTTTCCATAGGCTCCGCCCCCCTGACGAGCATCACA
AAAATCGACGCTCAAGTCAGAGGTGGCGAAACCCGACAGGACTATAAAGATACCAGGCGTTTCCCCCTGG
AAGCTCCCTCGTGCGCTCTCCTGTTCCGACCCTGCCGCTTACCGGATACCTGTCCGCCTTTCTCCCTTCG
GGAAGCGTGGCGCTTTCTCATAGCTCACGCTGTAGGTATCTCAGTTCGGTGTAGGTCGTTCGCTCCAAGC
TGGGCTGTGTGCACGAACCCCCCGTTCAGCCCGACCGCTGCGCCTTATCCGGTAACTATCGTCTTGAGTC
CAACCCGGTAAGACACGACTTATCGCCACTGGCAGCAGCCACTGGTAACAGGATTAGCAGAGCGAGGTAT
GTAGGCGGTGCTACAGAGTTCTTGAAGTGGTGGCCTAACTACGGCTACACTAGAAGAACAGTATTTGGTA
TCTGCGCTCTGCTGAAGCCAGTTACCTTCGGAAAAAGAGTTGGTAGCTCTTGATCCGGCAAACAAACCAC
CGCTGGTAGCGGTGGTTTTTTTGTTTGCAAGCAGCAGATTACGCGCAGAAAAAAAGGATCTCAAGAAGAT
CCTTTGATCTTTTCTACGGGGTCTGACGCTCAGTGGAACGAAAACTCACGTTAAGGGATTTTGGTCATGA
GATTATCAAAAAGGATCTTCACCTAGATCCTTTTAAATTAAAAATGAAGTTTTAAATCAATCTAAAGTAT
ATATGAGTAAACTTGGTCTGACAGTTACCAATGCTTAATCAGTGAGGCACCTATCTCAGCGATCTGTCTA
TTTCGTTCATCCATAGTTGCCTGACTCCCCGTCGTGTAGATAACTACGATACGGGAGGGCTTACCATCTG
GCCCCAGTGCTGCAATGATACCGCGAGACCCACGCTCACCGGCTCCAGATTTATCAGCAATAAACCAGCC
AGCCGGAAGGGCCGAGCGCAGAAGTGGTCCTGCAACTTTATCCGCCTCCATCCAGTCTATTAATTGTTGC
CGGGAAGCTAGAGTAAGTAGTTCGCCAGTTAATAGTTTGCGCAACGTTGTTGCCATTGCTACAGGCATCG
TGGTGTCACGCTCGTCGTTTGGTATGGCTTCATTCAGCTCCGGTTCCCAACGATCAAGGCGAGTTACATG
ATCCCCCATGTTGTGCAAAAAAGCGGTTAGCTCCTTCGGTCCTCCGATCGTTGTCAGAAGTAAGTTGGCC
GCAGTGTTATCACTCATGGTTATGGCAGCACTGCATAATTCTCTTACTGTCATGCCATCCGTAAGATGCT
TTTCTGTGACTGGTGAGTACTCAACCAAGTCATTCTGAGAATAGTGTATGCGGCGACCGAGTTGCTCTTG
CCCGGCGTCAATACGGGATAATACCGCGCCACATAGCAGAACTTTAAAAGTGCTCATCATTGGAAAACGT
TCTTCGGGGCGAAAACTCTCAAGGATCTTACCGCTGTTGAGATCCAGTTCGATGTAACCCACTCGTGCAC
CCAACTGATCTTCAGCATCTTTTACTTTCACCAGCGTTTCTGGGTGAGCAAAAACAGGAAGGCAAAATGC
CGCAAAAAAGGGAATAAGGGCGACACGGAAATGTTGAATACTCATACTCTTCCTTTTTCAATATTATTGA
AGCATTTATCAGGGTTATTGTCTCATGAGCGGATACATATTTGAATGTATTTAGAAAAATAAACAAATAG
GGGTTCCGCGCACATTTCCCCGAAAAGTGCCACCTAAATTGTAAGCGTTAATATTTTGTTAAAATTCGCG
TTAAATTTTTGTTAAATCAGCTCATTTTTTAACCAATAGGCCGAAATCGGCAAAATCCCTTATAAATCAA
AAGAATAGACCGAGATAGGGT
[37 nt withheld, positions 5622-5658]
AAAGAACGTGGACTCCAACGTCAAAGG
[49 nt withheld, positions 5686-5734]
T
[91 nt withheld, positions 5736-5826]
G
[124 nt withheld, positions 5828-5951]
CCCATTCGCCATTCAGGCTGCGCAACTGTTGGGAAGGGCGATCGGTGCGGGCCTCTTCGCTATTACGCCA
GTCGACCGCCAATTCAATATGGCGTATATGGACTCATGCCAATTCAATATGGTGGATCTGGACCTGTGCC
AATTCAATATGGCGTATATGGACTCGTGCCAATTCAATATGGTGGATCTGGACCCCAGCCAATTCAATAT
GGCGGACTTGGCACCATGCCAATTCAATATGGCGGACCTGGCACTGTGCCAACTGGGGAGGGGTCTACTT
GGCACGGTGCCAAGTTTGAGGAGGGGTCTTGGCCCTGTGCCAAGTCCGCCATATTGAATTGGCATGGTGC
CAATAATGGCGGCCATATTGGCTATATGCCAGGATCAATATATAGGCAATATCCAATATGGCCCTATGCC
AATATGGCTATTGGCCAGGTTCAATACTATGTATTGGCCCTATGCCATATAGTATTCCATATATGGGTTT
TCCTATTGACGTAGATAGCCCCTCCCAATGGGCGGTCCCATATACCATATATGGGGCTTCCTAATACCGC
CCATAGCCACTCCCCCATTGACGTCAATGGTCTCTATATATGGTCTTTCCTATTGACGTCATATGGGCGG
TCCTATTGACGTATATGGCGCCTCCCCCATTGACGTCAATTACGGTAAATGGCCCGCCTGGCTCAATGCC
CATTGACGTCAATAGGACCACCCACCATTGACGTCAATGGGATGGCTCATTGCCCATTCATATCCGTTCT
CACGCCCCCTATTGACGTCAATGACGGTAAATGGCCCACTTGGCAGTACATCAATATCTATTAATAGTAA
CTTGGCAAGTACATTACTATTGGAAGTACGCCAGGGTACATTGGCAGTACTCCCATTGACGTCAATGGCG
GTAAATGGCCCGCGATGGCTGCCAAGTACATCCCCATTGACGTCAATGGGGAGGGGCAATGACGCAAATG
GGCGTTCCATTGACGTAAATGGGCGGTAGGCGTGCCTAATGGGAGGTCTATATAAGCAATG
